Addgene plasmid #62416: MXS_PGKenhancer
Purpose: MXS_chaining vector with PGKenhancer
Depositing lab: Pierre Neveu. Depositing organization: European Molecular Biology Laboratory (EMBL), Heidelberg. Publication: MXS-Chaining: A Highly Efficient Cloning Platform for Imaging and Flow Cytometry Approaches in Mammalian Systems. Sladitschek HL, Neveu PA. PLoS One. 2015 Apr 24;10(4):e0124958. doi: 10.1371/journal.pone.0124958. eCollection 2015. PONE-D-15-01385 PubMed 25909630.
Backbone
  Vector backbone: MXS_chaining vector
  Backbone manufacturer: Neveu lab, Addgene plasmid #62394
  Backbone size w/o insert (bp): 1945
  Vector type: Synthetic Biology
Growth in bacteria
  Bacterial resistance: Ampicillin, 100 μg/mL
  Growth temperature: 37°C
  Growth strain: Mach1
  Copy number: High Copy
Gene/Insert
  Gene/Insert name: PGK enhancer
  Species: Synthetic
  Insert size (bp): 320
  Cloning method: Restriction Enzyme; 5′ cloning site MluI (not destroyed); 3′ cloning site SalI (not destroyed)
  Sequencing primers: 5′ TTACCGCCTTTGAGTGAG; 3′ TTGTCTCATGAGCGGATAC
Terms and licenses: Academic/Nonprofit Terms; Industry Terms: Not Available to Industry
How to cite: MXS_PGKenhancer was a gift from Pierre Neveu (Addgene plasmid # 62416 ; http://n2t.net/addgene:62416 ; RRID:Addgene_62416)
