[The description below was written by a language model from this plasmid's Addgene catalogue record and pLannotate feature annotations shown in this document.]
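Description:
MXS_PGKenhancer is a small synthetic-biology building-block plasmid from the MXS-chaining cloning platform, a modular system designed for assembling expression constructs for imaging and flow cytometry work in mammalian cells. It is built on the minimal MXS_chaining vector backbone (about 1.9 kb), giving a total of roughly 2.2 kb. The backbone carries little beyond what is needed for propagation in E. coli: a high-copy ColE1/pUC-type origin of replication and the bla gene, driven by its own AmpR promoter, which encodes β-lactamase and confers ampicillin resistance. No mammalian selection marker, reporter, coding sequence or polyadenylation signal is annotated, so the plasmid is a parts donor rather than a functional expression vector.

The payload is a roughly 320 bp insert recorded as the PGK enhancer and listed as synthetic. It sits between MluI and SalI sites that were both preserved during cloning. Automated annotation identifies this region as a fragment of the mouse phosphoglycerate kinase 1 promoter, consistent with it being the enhancer portion of that widely used constitutive regulatory element rather than the full promoter. The record does not describe a minimal promoter or downstream gene paired with it. Because the flanking sites remain intact, the enhancer module can be excised or joined to other MXS parts under the chaining scheme. This lets users combine it with promoters, fluorescent proteins and other modules from the same collection to build composite regulatory or reporter cassettes for mammalian systems. The record does not give the specific rules of the chaining procedure.
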