Features (pLannotate 1.2.2; 4 found; start..end, strand, type, name):
     32..327     +  promoter       PGK promoter (fragment): mouse phosphoglycerate kinase 1 promoter
    351..455     +  promoter       AmpR promoter: bla
    456..1316    +  CDS            AmpR: β-lactamase; bla; confers resistance to ampicillin, carbenicillin, and related antibiotics
   1487..2075    +  rep_origin     ori: high-copy-number ColE1/pMB1/pBR322/pUC origin of replication
>Addgene plasmid #62416 | MXS_PGKenhancer | depositor full sequence | sequence record 102477 | Full Sequence
CATGATATCAAACGCGTAACTCGAGTCTACCGGGTAGGGGAGGCGCTTTTCCCAAGGCAGTCTGGAGCAT
GCGCTTTAGCAGCCCCGCTGGGCACTTGGCGCTACACAAGTGGCCTCTGGCCTCGCACACATTCCACATC
CACCGGTAGGCGCCAACCGGCTCCGTTCTTTGGTGGCCCCTTCGCGCCACCTTCTACTCCTCCCCTAGTC
AGGAAGTTCCCCCCCGCCCCGCAGCTCGCGTCGTGCAGGACGTGACAAATGGAAGTAGCACGTCTCACTA
GTCTCGTGCAGATGGACAGCACCGCTGAGCAATGGAAGCGGGTAGGCGTCGACCAATTCGGGGAAATGTG
CGCGGAACCCCTATTTGTTTATTTTTCTAAATACATTCAAATATGTATCCGCTCATGAGACAATAACCCT
GATAAATGCTTCAATAATATTGAAAAAGGAAGAGTATGAGTATTCAACATTTCCGTGTCGCCCTTATTCC
CTTTTTTGCGGCATTTTGCCTTCCTGTTTTTGCTCACCCAGAAACGCTGGTGAAAGTAAAAGATGCTGAA
GATCAGTTGGGTGCACGAGTGGGTTACATCGAACTGGATCTCAACAGCGGTAAGATCCTTGAGAGTTTTC
GCCCCGAAGAACGTTTTCCAATGATGAGCACTTTTAAAGTTCTGCTATGTGGCGCGGTATTATCCCGTAT
TGACGCCGGGCAAGAGCAACTCGGTCGCCGCATACACTATTCTCAGAATGACTTGGTTGAGTACTCACCA
GTCACAGAAAAGCATCTTACGGATGGCATGACAGTAAGAGAATTATGCAGTGCTGCCATAACCATGAGTG
ATAACACTGCGGCCAACTTACTTCTGACAACGATCGGAGGACCGAAGGAGCTAACCGCTTTTTTGCACAA
CATGGGGGATCATGTAACTCGCCTTGATCGTTGGGAACCGGAGCTGAATGAAGCCATACCAAACGACGAG
CGTGACACCACGATGCCTGTAGCAATGGCAACAACGTTGCGCAAACTATTAACTGGCGAACTACTTACTC
TAGCTTCCCGGCAACAATTAATAGACTGGATGGAGGCGGATAAAGTTGCAGGACCACTTCTGCGCTCGGC
CCTTCCGGCTGGCTGGTTTATTGCTGATAAATCTGGAGCCGGTGAGCGTGGGTCTCGCGGTATCATTGCA
GCACTGGGGCCAGATGGTAAGCCCTCCCGTATCGTAGTTATCTACACGACGGGGAGTCAGGCAACTATGG
ATGAACGAAATAGACAGATCGCTGAGATAGGTGCCTCACTGATTAAGCATTGGTAACTGTCAGACCAAGT
TTACTCATATATACTTTAGATTGATTTAAAACTTCATTTTTAATTTAAAAGGATCTAGGTGAAGATCCTT
TTTGATAATCTCATGACCAAAATCCCTTAACGTGAGTTTTCGTTCCACTGAGCGTCAGACCCCGTAGAAA
AGATCAAAGGATCTTCTTGAGATCCTTTTTTTCTGCGCGTAATCTGCTGCTTGCAAACAAAAAAACCACC
GCTACCAGCGGTGGTTTGTTTGCCGGATCAAGAGCTACCAACTCTTTTTCCGAAGGTAACTGGCTTCAGC
AGAGCGCAGATACCAAATACTGTTCTTCTAGTGTAGCCGTAGTTAGGCCACCACTTCAAGAACTCTGTAG
CACCGCCTACATACCTCGCTCTGCTAATCCTGTTACCAGTGGCTGCTGCCAGTGGCGATAAGTCGTGTCT
TACCGGGTTGGACTCAAGACGATAGTTACCGGATAAGGCGCAGCGGTCGGGCTGAACGGGGGGTTCGTGC
ACACAGCCCAGCTTGGAGCGAACGACCTACACCGAACTGAGATACCTACAGCGTGAGCTATGAGAAAGCG
CCACGCTTCCCGAAGGGAGAAAGGCGGACAGGTATCCGGTAAGCGGCAGGGTCGGAACAGGAGAGCGCAC
GAGGGAGCTTCCAGGGGGAAACGCCTGGTATCTTTATAGTCCTGTCGGGTTTCGCCACCTCTGACTTGAG
CGTCGATTTTTGTGATGCTCGTCAGGGGGGCGGAGCCTATGGAAAAACGCCAGCAACGCGGCCTTTTTAC
GGTTCCTGGCCTTTTGCTGGCCTTTTGCTCACATGTTCTTTCCTGCGTTATCCCCTGATTCTGTGGATAA
CCGTATTACCGCCTTTGAGTGAGCTGATACCGCTCGCCGCAGCCGAACGACCGAGCGCAGCGAGTCAGTG
AGC
