>Addgene plasmid #62416 | MXS_PGKenhancer | addgene partial sequence | sequence record 104681 | pBR322ori-F 5'-GGGAAACGCCTGGTATCTTT-3'
GTGATGCTCGTCAGGGGGGCGGAGCCTATGGAAAAACGCCAGCAACGCGGCCTTTTTACGGTTCCTGGCC
TTTTGCTGGCCTTTTGCTCACATGTTCTTTCCTGCGTTATCCCCTGATTCTGTGGATAACCGTATTACCG
CCTTTGAGTGAGCTGATACCGCTCGCCGCAGCCGAACGACCGAGCGCAGCGAGTCAGTGAGCCATGATAT
CAAACGCGTAACTCGAGTCTACCGGGTAGGGGAGGCGCTTTTCCCAAGGCAGTCTGGAGCATGCGCTTTA
GCAGCCCCGCTGGGCACTTGGCGCTACACAAGTGGCCTCTGGCCTCGCACACATTCCACATCCACCGGTA
GGCGCCAACCGGCTCCGTTCTTTGGTGGCCCCTTCGCGCCACCTTCTACTCCTCCCCTAGTCAGGAAGTT
CCCCCCCGCCCCGCAGCTCGCGTCGTGCAGGACGTGACAAATGGAAGTAGCACGTCTCACTAGTCTCGTG
CAGATGGACAGCACCGCTGAGCAATGGAAGCGGGTAGGCGTCGACCAATTCGGGGAAATGTGCGCGGAAC
CCCTATTTGTTTATTTTTCTAAATACATTCAAATATGTATCCGCTCATGAGACAATAACCCTGATAAATG
CTTCAATAATATTGAAAAAGGAAGAGTATGAGTATTCAACATTTCCGTGTCG
