>Addgene plasmid #62416 | MXS_PGKenhancer | addgene partial sequence | sequence record 104684 | AmpSeq-F 5'-ctcatgagcggatacatatttgaa-3'
GAATTGGTCGACGCCTACCCGCTTCCATTGCTCAGCGGTGCTGTCCATCTGCACGAGACTAGTGAGACGT
GCTACTTCCATTTGTCACGTCCTGCACGACGCGAGCTGCGGGGCGGGGGGGAACTTCCTGACTAGGGGAG
GAGTAGAAGGTGGCGCGAAGGGGCCACCAAAGAACGGAGCCGGTTGGCGCCTACCGGTGGATGTGGAATG
TGTGCGAGGCCAGAGGCCACTTGTGTAGCGCCAAGTGCCCAGCGGGGCTGCTAAAGCGCATGCTCCAGAC
TGCCTTGGGAAAAGCGCCTCCCCTACCCGGTAGACTCGAGTTACGCGTTTGATATCATGGCTCACTGACT
CGCTGCGCTCGGTCGTTCGGCTGCGGCGAGCGGTATCAGCTCACTCAAAGGCGGTAATACGGTTATCCAC
AGAATCAGGGGATAACGCAGGAAAGAACATGTGAGCAAAAGGCCAGCAAAAGGCCAGGAACCGTAAAAAG
GCCGCGTTGCTGGCGTTTTTCCATAGGCTCCGCCCCCCTGACGAGCATCACAAAAATCGACGCTCAAGTC
AGAGGTGGCGAAACCCGACAGGACTATAAAGATACCAGGCGTTTCCCCCTGGAAGCTCCCTCGTGCGCTC
TCCTGTTCCGACCCTGCCGCTTACCGGATACCTGTCCGCCTTTCTCCCTTCGGGAAGCGTGGCGCTTTCT
CATAGCTCACGCTGTAGGTATCTCAGTTCGGTGTAGGTCGTTCGCT
